>Addgene plasmid #157569 | pD649-HAsp-IGDCC4-COMP5AP-AviTag-9xHis | depositor full sequence | sequence record 304247 | Full Sequence
TTTCAATATTATTGAAGCATTTATCAGGGTTATTGTCTCATGAGCGGATACATATTTGAATGTATTTAGA
AAAATAAACAAATAGGGGTCAGTGTTACAACCAATTAACCAATTCTGAACATTATCGCGAGCCCATTTAT
ACCTGAATATGGCTCATAACACCCCTTGCTCATGACCAAAATCCCTTAACGTGAGTTACGCGCGCGTCGT
TCCACTGAGCGTCAGACCCCGTAGAAAAGATCAAAGGATCTTCTTGAGATCCTTTTTTTCTGCGCGTAAT
CTGCTGCTTGCAAACAAAAAAACCACCGCTACCAGCGGTGGTTTGTTTGCCGGATCAAGAGCTACCAACT
CTTTTTCCGAAGGTAACTGGCTTCAGCAGAGCGCAGATACCAAATACTGTTCTTCTAGTGTAGCCGTAGT
TAGCCCACCACTTCAAGAACTCTGTAGCACCGCCTACATACCTCGCTCTGCTAATCCTGTTACCAGTGGC
TGCTGCCAGTGGCGATAAGTCGTGTCTTACCGGGTTGGACTCAAGACGATAGTTACCGGATAAGGCGCAG
CGGTCGGGCTGAACGGGGGGTTCGTGCACACAGCCCAGCTTGGAGCGAACGACCTACACCGAACTGAGAT
ACCTACAGCGTGAGCTATGAGAAAGCGCCACGCTTCCCGAAGGGAGAAAGGCGGACAGGTATCCGGTAAG
CGGCAGGGTCGGAACAGGAGAGCGCACGAGGGAGCTTCCAGGGGGAAACGCCTGGTATCTTTATAGTCCT
GTCGGGTTTCGCCACCTCTGACTTGAGCGTCGATTTTTGTGATGCTCGTCAGGGGGGCGGAGCCTATGGA
AAAACGCCAGCAACGCGGCCTTTTTACGGTTCCTGGCCTTTTGCTGGCCTTTTGCTCACATGTTCTTTCC
TGCGTTATCCCCTGATTCTGTGGATAACCGTATTACCGCCTTTGAGTGAGCTGATACCGCTCGCCGCAGC
CGAACGACCGAGCGCAGCGAGTCAGTGAGCGAGGAAGCGGAAGGCGAGAGTAGGGAACTGCCAGGCATCA
AACTAAGCAGAAGGCCCCTGACGGATGGCCTTTTTGCGTTTCTACAAACTCTTTCTGTGTTGTAAAACGA
CGGCCAGTCTTAAGCTCGGGCCCCCTGGGCGGTTCTGATAACGAGTAATCGTTAATCCGCAAATAACGTA
AAAACCCGCTTCGGCGGGTTTTTTTATGGGGGGAGTTTAGGGAAAGAGCATTTGTCAGAATATTTAAGGG
CGCCTGTCACTTTGCTTGATATATGAGAATTATTTAACCTTATAAATGAGAAAAAAGCAACGCACTTTAA
ATAAGATACGTTGCTTTTTCGATTGATGAACACCTATAATTAAACTATTCATCTATTATTTATGATTTTT
TGTATATACAATATTTCTAGTTTGTTAAAGAGAATTAAGAAAATAAATCTCGAAAATAATAAAGGGAAAA
TCAGTTTTTGATATCAAAATTATACATGTCAACGATAATACAAAATATAATACAAACTATAAGATGTTAT
CAGTATTTATTATCATTTAGAATAAATTTTGTGTCGCCCTTAATTGTGAGCGGATAACAATTACGAGCTT
CATGCACAGTGGCGTTGACTCAATATTGGCCATTAGCCATATTATTCATTGGTTATATAGCATAAATCAA
TATTGGCTATTGGCCATTGCATACGTTGTATCTATATCATAATATGTACATTTATATTGGCTCATGTCCA
ATATGACCGCCATGTTGGCATTGATTATTGACTAGTTATTAATAGTAATCAATTACGGGGTCATTAGTTC
ATAGCCCATATATGGAGTTCCGCGTTACATAACTTACGGTAAATGGCCCGCCTGGCTGACCGCCCAACGA
CCCCCGCCCATTGACGTCAATAATGACGTATGTTCCCATAGTAACGCCAATAGGGACTTTCCATTGACGT
CAATGGGTGGAGTATTTACGGTAAACTGCCCACTTGGCAGTACATCAAGTGTATCATATGCCAAGTACGC
CCCCTATTGACGTCAATGACGGTAAATGGCCCGCCTGGCATTATGCCCAGTACATGACCTTATGGGACTT
TCCTACTTGGCAGTACATCTACGTATTAGTCATCGCTATTACCATGGTGATGCGGTTTTGGCAGTACATC
AATGGGCGTGGATAGCGGTTTGACTCACGGGGATTTCCAAGTCTCCACCCCATTGACGTCAATGGGAGTT
TGTTTTGGCACCAAAATCAACGGGACTTTCCAAAATGTCGTAACAACTCCGCCCCATTGACGCAAATGGG
CGGTAGGCGTGTACGGTGGGAGGTCTATATAAGCAGAGCTCGTTTAGTGAACCGTCAGATCGCCTGGAGA
CGCCATCCACGCTGTTTTGACCTCCATAGAAGACACCGGGACCGATCCAGCCTCCGCGGCCGGGAACGGT
GCATTGGAACGCGGATTCCCCGTGCCAAGAGTGACGTAAGTACCGCCTATAGAGTCTATAGGCCCACCCC
CTTGGCTTCGTTAGAACGCGGCTACAATTAATACATAACCTTATGTATCATACACATACGATTTAGGTGA
CACTATAGAATAACATCCACTTTGCCTTTCTCTCCACAGGTGTCCACTCCCAGGTCCAACTGCACCTCGG
TTCTATCGAAAACGCGCCTGCTAGCGCCACCATGAAGACCATCATTGCCCTGAGCTACATCTTCTGCCTG
GTGTTCGCTGCGGCCGCCGAATTGCTGCTGCCTCAAGAGACAACCGTGGAACTGAGCTGTGGCGTGGGAC
CCCTGCAAGTGATTCTGGGACCTGAACAGGCCGCCGTGCTGAATTGCTCTCTTGGAGCTGCTGCTGCAGG
CCCTCCTACCAGAGTGACCTGGTCTAAGGATGGCGACACCCTGCTGGAACACGACCATCTGCATCTGCTG
CCCAATGGCAGCCTGTGGCTGTCTCAACCCCTGGCTCCTAATGGCTCCGATGAGTCTGTGCCTGAAGCCG
TGGGAGTGATCGAGGGCAACTACAGCTGTCTGGCCCATGGACCTCTGGGAGTGCTGGCTTCTCAGACAGC
CGTGGTTAAGCTGGCCACACTGGCCGACTTTAGTCTGCACCCTGAGAGCCAGACCGTGGAAGAGAATGGC
ACCGCCAGATTCGAGTGCCACATCGAGGGACTGCCCGCTCCTATCATCACCTGGGAGAAAGACCAAGTGA
CCCTGCCTGAGGAACCCCGGCTGATCGTTCTGCCTAATGGCGTGCTGCAGATCCTGGACGTGCAAGAGTC
TGACGCTGGCCCCTATAGATGCGTGGCCACCAATAGCGCCAGGCAGCACTTTTCTCAAGAGGCCCTGCTG
AGCGTGGCCCACAGAGGATCTCTGGCCTCTACAAGAGGCCAGGACGTGGTCATTGTGGCTGCCCCTGAGA
ATACCACCGTGGTGTCTGGCCAGTCCGTGGTCATGGAATGTGTGGCCTCTGCCGATCCTACACCTTTCGT
GTCCTGGGTCCGACAGGACGGCAAGCCTATCAGCACCGATGTGATCGTGCTGGGCCGCACCAATCTGCTG
ATCGCCAATGCTCAGCCTTGGCACTCTGGCGTGTACGTGTGCAGAGCCAACAAGCCCAGAACCAGAGACT
TTGCCACAGCCGCCGCTGAGCTGAGAGTTCTTGCTGCCCCAGCCATTACACAGGCCCCTGAAGCTCTGAG
CAGAACCAGGGCTTCCACAGCCAGATTTGTGTGTAGAGCCAGCGGCGAGCCTCGGCCTGCTCTTAGATGG
CTTCATAATGGCGCCCCTCTGAGGCCCAACGGCAGAGTGAAAGTTCAAGGCGGAGGCGGCAGCCTGGTCA
TCACACAGATTGGACTGCAGGACGCCGGCTACTACCAGTGCGTGGCCGAAAATTCTGCCGGCATGGCTTG
TGCCGCTGCTTCTCTGGCAGTGGTCGTTAGAGAAGGCCTGCCTAGCGCTCCCACAAGAGTGACAGCTACA
CCACTGAGCAGCTCTGCCGTGCTGGTGGCTTGGGAAAGACCTGAGATGCACAGCGAGCAGATCATCGGCT
TCAGCCTGCACTACCAGAAAGCCAGAGGCATGGACAACGTGGAATACCAGTTCGCCGTGAACAACGACAC
CACCGAGCTGCAAGTGCGCGACCTGGAACCTAACACCGACTACGAGTTCTACGTGGTGGCCTACAGTCAG
CTGGGCGCCAGCAGAACATCTACCCCTGCTCTGGTGCACACCCTGGACGATGTTCCTTCTGCTGCTCCAC
AGCTGAGCCTGAGCAGCCCCAATCCTAGCGATATCAGAGTGGCCTGGCTGCCTCTGCCTCCTTCTCTGTC
TAATGGCCAGGTGGTCAAGTACAAGATCGAGTACGGCCTGGGCAAAGAGGACCAGATCTTCTCCACAGAA
GTGCGGGGCAACGAGACACAGCTGATGCTCAATAGCCTGCAGCCTAACAAGGTGTACAGAGTGCGGATCA
GCGCCGGAACAGCCGCTGGATTTGGAGCACCTTCTCAGTGGATGCACCACAGAACCCCTAGCATGCACAA
CCAGAGCCACGTGCCATTTGCTCCCGCCGAACTGAAGGTGCAGGCCAAGATGGAAAGCCTGGTGGTGTCT
TGGCAGCCTCCTCCACATCCTACACAGATCTCCGGCTACAAGCTGTATTGGAGAGAAGTGGGCGCCGAGG
AAGAGGCCAACGGCGATAGACTTCCTGGCGGAAGAGGCGATCAGGCCTGGGATGTTGGACCTGTGCGGCT
GAAGAAAAAAGTGAAGCAGTACGAGCTGACCCAGCTGGTGCCTGGCAGACTGTACGAAGTGAAGCTGGTG
GCCTTCAACAAGCACGAGGATGGCTATGCCGCCGTGTGGAAGGGCAAGACAGAAAAGGCTCCCGCTCCTG
ACATGCCCATCCAGAGAGGACCTCCACTGCCTCCAGCTCATGTGCACGCCGAGAGCAATAGCAGCACCAG
CATCTGGCTGCGGTGGAAGAAGCCCGATTTCACCACCGTGAAGATCGTGAACTACACCGTGCGGTTCAGC
CCCTGGGGACTGAGAAATGCCTCTCTGGTCACCTACTACACCAGCTCCGGCGAGGACATCCTGATCGGAG
GACTGAAGCCCTTCACCAAATACGAGTTTGCCGTGCAGTCCCACGGCGTGGACATGGATGGACCTTTTGG
CAGCGTGGTGGAAAGAAGCACCCTGCCAGACAGACCCAGCACACCTCCAAGCGACCTGAGACTGTCTCCC
CTGACACCATCTACAGTGCGGCTGCACTGGTGCCCTCCAACAGAGCCAAATGGCGAGATCGTGGAATATC
TGATCCTGTACAGCAGCAACCACACACAGCCCGAGCACCAGTGGACCCTGCTTACCACACAGGGCAACAT
CTTCAGCGCCGAGGTTCACGGCCTGGAAAGCGATACCCGGTACTTCTTCAAGATGGGAGCCAGAACCGAA
GTCGGCCCTGGACCTTTCAGCAGACTCCAGGATGTGATCACCCTGCAAGAGAAGCTGAGCGACAGCCTGG
ACATGCACTCCGTGACAGGCGCGCCGGAAGATCAAGTTGATCCAAGATTGATTGATGGCAAGGGCGGATC
TCTGGAGGTGCTGTTCCAGGGACCAGGCGGAAGCGGCAATCCCGGCGGCGATCTGGCCCCCCAGATGCTG
CGCGAGCTGCAGGAGACCAATGCCGCCCTGCAGGACGTGCGCGAGCTGCTGCGCCACCGCGTGAAGGAGA
TCACCTTCCTGAAGAACACCGTGATGGAGTGCGACGCCTGCGGTATGCAGCCCTCTAGAGGCTCCGGCTC
CATCATCCCAGTTGAGGAGGAGAACCCGGACTTCTGGAACCGCGAGGCAGCCGAGGCCCTGGGTGCCGCC
AAGAAGCTGCAGCCTGCACAGACAGCCGCCAAGAACCTCATCATCTTCCTGGGCGATGGGATGGGGGTGT
CTACGGTGACAGCTGCCAGGATCCTAAAAGGGCAGAAGAAGGACAAACTGGGGCCTGAGATACCCCTGGC
CATGGACCGCTTCCCATATGTGGCTCTGTCCAAGACATACAATGTAGACAAACATGTGCCAGACAGTGGA
GCCACAGCCACGGCCTACCTGTGCGGGGTCAAGGGCAACTTCCAGACCATTGGCTTGAGTGCAGCCGCCC
GCTTTAACCAGTGCAACACGACACGCGGCAACGAGGTCATCTCCGTGATGAATCGGGCCAAGAAAGCAGG
GAAGTCAGTGGGAGTGGTAACCACCACACGAGTGCAGCACGCCTCGCCAGCCGGCACCTACGCCCACACG
GTGAACCGCAACTGGTACTCGGACGCCGACGTGCCTGCCTCGGCCCGCCAGGAGGGGTGCCAGGACATCG
CTACGCAGCTCATCTCCAACATGGACATTGACGTGATCCTAGGTGGAGGCCGAAAGTACATGTTTCGCAT
GGGAACCCCAGACCCTGAGTACCCAGATGACTACAGCCAAGGTGGGACCAGGCTGGACGGGAAGAATCTG
GTGCAGGAATGGCTGGCGAAGCGCCAGGGTGCCCGGTATGTGTGGAACCGCACTGAGCTCATGCAGGCTT
CCCTGGACCCGTCTGTGACCCATCTCATGGGTCTCTTTGAGCCTGGAGACATGAAATACGAGATCCACCG
AGACTCCACACTGGACCCCTCCCTGATGGAGATGACAGAGGCTGCCCTGCGCCTGCTGAGCAGGAACCCC
CGCGGCTTCTTCCTCTTCGTGGAGGGTGGTCGCATCGACCATGGTCATCATGAAAGCAGGGCTTACCGGG
CACTGACTGAGACGATCATGTTCGACGACGCCATTGAGAGGGCGGGCCAGCTCACCAGCGAGGAGGACAC
GCTGAGCCTCGTCACTGCCGACCACTCCCACGTCTTCTCCTTCGGAGGCTACCCCCTGCGAGGGAGCTCC
ATCTTCGGGCTGGCCCCTGGCAAGGCCCGGGACAGGAAGGCCTACACGGTCCTCCTATACGGAAACGGTC
CAGGCTATGTGCTCAAGGACGGCGCCCGGCCGGATGTTACCGAGAGCGAGAGCGGGAGCCCCGAGTATCG
GCAGCAGTCAGCAGTGCCCCTGGACGAAGAGACCCACGCAGGCGAGGACGTGGCGGTGTTCGCGCGCGGC
CCGCAGGCGCACCTGGTTCACGGCGTGCAGGAGCAGACCTTCATAGCGCACGTCATGGCCTTCGCCGCCT
GCCTGGAGCCCTACACCGCCTGCGACCTGGCGCCCCCCGCCGGCACCACCGACGCCGCGCACCCGGGTGG
CGGAGGACTGAACGACATCTTCGAGGCTCAGAAAATCGAATGGCACGAACATCACCATCACCATCACCAT
CACCATTAAGGCCGGCCTGTAGTCACTGGCACAACGCGTTACCCGGTAAGCCAATCGGGTATACACGGTC
GTCATACTGCAGACAGGGTTCTTCTACTTTGCAAGATAGTCTTGAGTAGTAAAATAAATAGATAGAGAAA
ATCAGCCTCGACTGTGCCTTCTAGTTGCCAGCCATCTGTTGTTTGCCCCTCCCCCGTGCCTTCCTTGACC
CTGGAAGGTGCCACTCCCACTGTCCTTTCCTAATAAAATGAGGAAATTGCATCACAACACTCAACCCTAT
CTCGGTCTATTCTTTTGATTTATAAGGGATTTTGCCGATTTCGGCCTATTGGTTAAAAAATGAGCTGATT
TAACAAAAATTTAACGCGAATTAATTCTGTGGAATGTGTGTCAGTTAGGGTGTGGAAAGTCCCCAGGCTC
CCCAGCAGGCAGAAGTATGCAAAGCATGCATCTCAATTAGTCAGCAACCAGGTGTGGAAAGTCCCCAGGC
TCCCCAGCAGGCAGAAGTATGCAAAGCATGCATCTCAATTAGTCAGCAACCATAGTCCCGCCCCTAACTC
CGCCCATCCCGCCCCTAACTCCGCCCAGTTCCGCCCATTCTCCGCCCCATGGCTGACTAATTTTTTTTAT
TTATGCAGAGGCCGAGGCCGCCTCTGCCTCTGAGCTATTCCAGAAGTAGTGAGGAGGCTTTTTTGGAGGC
CTAGGCTTTTGCAAAAAGCTCCCGGGAGCTTGTATATCCATTTTCGGATCTGATCAGCACGTGTTGACAA
TTAATCATCGGCATAGTATATCGGCATAGTATAATACGACAAGGTGAGGAACTAAACCATGACCGAGTAC
AAGCCCACGGTGCGCCTCGCCACCCGCGACGACGTCCCCAGGGCCGTACGCACCCTCGCCGCCGCGTTCG
CCGACTACCCCGCCACGCGCCACACCGTCGATCCGGACCGCCACATCGAGCGGGTCACCGAGCTGCAAGA
ACTCTTCCTCACGCGCGTCGGGCTCGACATCGGCAAGGTGTGGGTCGCGGACGACGGCGCCGCGGTGGCG
GTCTGGACCACGCCGGAGAGCGTCGAAGCGGGGGCGGTGTTCGCCGAGATCGGCCCGCGCATGGCCGAGT
TGAGCGGTTCCCGGCTGGCCGCGCAGCAACAGATGGAAGGCCTCCTGGCGCCGCACCGGCCCAAGGAGCC
CGCGTGGTTCCTGGCCACCGTCGGCGTCTCGCCCGACCACCAGGGCAAGGGTCTGGGCAGCGCCGTCGTG
CTCCCCGGAGTGGAGGCGGCCGAGCGCGCCGGGGTGCCCGCCTTCCTGGAGACATCCGCGCCCCGCAACC
TCCCCTTCTACGAGCGGCTCGGCTTCACCGTCACCGCCGACGTCGAGGTGCCCGAAGGACCGCGCACCTG
GTGCATGACCCGCAAGCCCGGTGCCTGACACGTGCTACGAGATTTCGATTCCACCGCCGCCTTCTATGAA
AGGTTGGGCTTCGGAATCGTTTTCCGGGACGCCGGCTGGATGATCCTCCAGCGCGGGGATCTCATGCTGG
AGTTCTTCGCCCACCCCAACTTGTTTATTGCAGCTTATAATGGTTACAAATAAAGCAATAGCATCACAAA
TTTCACAAATAAAGCATTTTTTTCACTGCATTCTAGTTGTGGTTTGTCCAAACTCATCAATGTATCTTAT
CATGTCTGTATACCGTCGACCTCTAGCTAGAGCTTGGCGTAATCATGGTCATTACCAATGCTTAATCAGT
GAGGCACCTATCTCAGCGATCTGTCTATTTCGTTCATCCATAGTTGCCTGACTCCCCGTCGTGTAGATAA
CTACGATACGGGAGGGCTTACCATCTGGCCCCAGCGCTGCGATGATACCGCGAGAACCACGCTCACCGGC
TCCGGATTTATCAGCAATAAACCAGCCAGCCGGAAGGGCCGAGCGCAGAAGTGGTCCTGCAACTTTATCC
GCCTCCATCCAGTCTATTAATTGTTGCCGGGAAGCTAGAGTAAGTAGTTCGCCAGTTAATAGTTTGCGCA
ACGTTGTTGCCATCGCTACAGGCATCGTGGTGTCACGCTCGTCGTTTGGTATGGCTTCATTCAGCTCCGG
TTCCCAACGATCAAGGCGAGTTACATGATCCCCCATGTTGTGCAAAAAAGCGGTTAGCTCCTTCGGTCCT
CCGATCGTTGTCAGAAGTAAGTTGGCCGCAGTGTTATCACTCATGGTTATGGCAGCACTGCATAATTCTC
TTACTGTCATGCCATCCGTAAGATGCTTTTCTGTGACTGGTGAGTACTCAACCAAGTCATTCTGAGAATA
GTGTATGCGGCGACCGAGTTGCTCTTGCCCGGCGTCAATACGGGATAATACCGCGCCACATAGCAGAACT
TTAAAAGTGCTCATCATTGGAAAACGTTCTTCGGGGCGAAAACTCTCAAGGATCTTACCGCTGTTGAGAT
CCAGTTCGATGTAACCCACTCGTGCACCCAACTGATCTTCAGCATCTTTTACTTTCACCAGCGTTTCTGG
GTGAGCAAAAACAGGAAGGCAAAATGCCGCAAAAAAGGGAATAAGGGCGACACGGAAATGTTGAATACTC
ATATTCTTCCTT
Features (pLannotate 1.2.2; 24 found; start..end, strand, type, name):
    119..143     -  CDS            KanR (fragment): aminoglycoside phosphotransferase; aph(3')-Ia; confers resistance to kanamycin
    254..842     +  rep_origin     ori: high-copy-number ColE1/pMB1/pBR322/pUC origin of replication
   1067..1084    +  terminator     rrnB T2 terminator (fragment): transcription terminator T2 from the E. coli rrnB gene
   1109..1128    -  CDS            lacZα (fragment): LacZα fragment of β-galactosidase; lacZ fragment
   1584..1600    +  protein_bind   lac operator: The lac repressor binds to the lac operator to inhibit transcription in E. coli. This inhibition can be relieved by adding lactose or isopropyl-β-D-thiogalactopyranoside (IPTG). lac repressor encoded by lacI
   1843..2146    +  enhancer       CMV enhancer: human cytomegalovirus immediate early enhancer
   2147..2350    +  promoter       CMV promoter: human cytomegalovirus (CMV) immediate early promoter
   2486..2529    +  intron         CMV intron (fragment): modified intron A from human cytomegalovirus
   2581..2599    +  promoter       SP6 promoter: promoter for bacteriophage SP6 RNA polymerase
   2603..2640    +  CDS            IgH signal sequence (fragment): signal sequence from the mouse immunoglobulin heavy chain variable region
   2710..5550    +  CDS            IGDCC4 (fragment): IGDC4_HUMAN - Also known as DDM36, KIAA1628, NOPE. Experimental evidence at protein level: Swiss-Prot protein existence level 1. From Homo sapiens (Human).
   5644..5823    +  CDS            Comp (fragment): COMP_RAT - Experimental evidence at protein level: Swiss-Prot protein existence level 1. May play a role in the structural integrity of cartilage via its interaction with other extracellular matrix proteins such as the collagens and fibronectin. Can mediate the interaction of chondrocytes with the cartilage extracellular matrix through interaction with cell surface integrin receptors. Could play a role in the pathogenesis of osteoarthritis. Potent suppressor of apoptosis in both primary chondrocytes and transformed cells. Suppresses apoptosis by blocking the activation of caspase-3 and by indu
   5811..7263    +  CDS            SEAP (fragment): secreted alkaline phosphatase from human placenta The natural enzyme has a C-terminal transmembrane sequence that is replaced by a GPI anchor.
   7288..7329    +  CDS            AviTag™ (fragment): peptide tag that allows for enzymatic biotinylation
   7333..7356    +  CDS            8xHis: 8xHis affinity tag
   7502..7613    +  polyA_signal   bGH poly(A) signal: bovine growth hormone polyadenylation signal
   7614..7722    +  rep_origin     f1 ori (fragment): f1 bacteriophage origin of replication; arrow indicates direction of (+) strand synthesis
   7736..8065    +  promoter       SV40 promoter: SV40 enhancer and early promoter
   8113..8160    +  promoter       EM7 promoter: synthetic bacterial promoter&nbsp
   8179..8778    +  CDS            PuroR (fragment): puromycin N-acetyltransferase; pac from Streptomyces; confers resistance to puromycin
   8788..8913    +  CDS            ble (fragment): BLE_KLEPN - Experimental evidence at protein level: Swiss-Prot protein existence level 1. Binding protein with a strong affinity to the bleomycin family of antibiotics. Binds to CL990; an antimitotic-antibiotic compound. From Klebsiella pneumoniae.
   8908..9029    +  polyA_signal   SV40 poly(A) signal: SV40 polyadenylation signal
   9082..9942    -  CDS            AmpR: β-lactamase; bla; confers resistance to ampicillin, carbenicillin, and related antibiotics
   9945..89      -  promoter       AmpR promoter (fragment) (across the origin): bla
