[The description below was written by a language model from this plasmid's Addgene catalogue record and pLannotate feature annotations shown in this document.]
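Description:
pD649-HAsp-IGDCC4-COMP5AP-AviTag-9xHis is a mammalian expression plasmid of about 9.95 kb, built on the pD649 backbone, for producing the extracellular domain of the human immunoglobulin-superfamily cell-surface protein IGDCC4 (also known as NOPE or DDM36) as a secreted fusion protein. It is maintained in E. coli at high copy through a ColE1/pUC-type origin and selected with ampicillin via the β-lactamase gene. The annotation also shows an SV40 early promoter/EM7 promoter cassette driving a puromycin N-acetyltransferase gene followed by an SV40 polyadenylation signal, which would allow puromycin selection of transfected mammalian cells. Short remnants of other elements (KanR, lacZα, f1 ori, ble) appear only as fragments.

The expression unit uses the CMV enhancer and immediate-early promoter, followed by a fragment of CMV intron A and an SP6 promoter that could support in vitro transcription and provides a sequencing primer site. The open reading frame starts with a secretion leader: the plasmid name implies an HA-derived signal peptide, whereas the automated annotation matched a partial IgH signal sequence. The IGDCC4 ectodomain, cloned between retained NotI and AscI sites, is fused at its C terminus to the coiled-coil region of rat cartilage oligomeric matrix protein, which pentamerises the fusion. This is followed by human placental alkaline phosphatase, an AviTag for enzymatic biotinylation, and a polyhistidine tag (9xHis by name) for purification. A bGH polyadenylation signal ends the transcript. Multimerisation raises the avidity of weak ectodomain interactions and the phosphatase gives an enzymatic readout, consistent with the plasmid's origin in a human IgSF cell-surface protein interaction screen. The depositor notes that some plasmids in the collection may carry an IS4-like transposase insertion upstream of the CMV promoter; none is annotated here.
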