Addgene plasmid #157569: pD649-HAsp-IGDCC4-COMP5AP-AviTag-9xHis
Purpose: Mammalian expression of cell-surface protein extracellular domain fused to COMP5AP-AviTag-9xHis. Protein is secreted from cells.
Depositing lab: Chris Garcia. Depositing organization: Stanford University. Publication: A Human IgSF Cell-Surface Interactome Reveals a Complex Network of Protein-Protein Interactions. Wojtowicz WM, Vielmetter J, Fernandes RA, Siepe DH, Eastman CL, Chisholm GB, Cox S, Klock H, Anderson PW, Rue SM, Miller JJ, Glaser SM, Bragstad ML, Vance J, Lam AW, Lesley SA, Zinn K, Garcia KC. Cell. 2020 Aug 20;182(4):1027-1043.e17. doi: 10.1016/j.cell.2020.07.025. PubMed 32822567.
Backbone
  Vector backbone: pD649
  Backbone size w/o insert (bp): 7153
  Vector type: Mammalian Expression
Growth in bacteria
  Bacterial resistance: Ampicillin, 100 μg/mL
  Growth temperature: 37°C
  Growth strain: DH5alpha
  Copy number: High Copy
Gene/Insert
  Gene/Insert name: IGDCC4 (alt name: IGDC4)
  Species: H. sapiens (human)
  Insert size (bp): 2799
  Entrez Gene: IGDCC4 (a.k.a. DDM36, NOPE)
  Promoter: CMV/SP6
  Tag / fusion protein: COMP5AP-AviTag-9xHis (C terminal on backbone)
  Cloning method: Restriction Enzyme; 5′ cloning site GCGGCCGC (not destroyed); 3′ cloning site GGCGCGCC (not destroyed)
  Sequencing primers: 5′ ATTTAGGTGACACTATAG; 3′ CGTCGCACTCCATCACGGTG
Resource information
  A portion of this plasmid was derived from a plasmid made by: synthesis by ThermoFisher
Terms and licenses: Academic/Nonprofit Terms; Industry Terms: Not Available to Industry
Depositor comments: Some plasmids in this collection may have an IS4-like element ISVsa5 family transposase upstream of the CMV promoter.
How to cite: pD649-HAsp-IGDCC4-COMP5AP-AviTag-9xHis was a gift from Chris Garcia (Addgene plasmid # 157569 ; http://n2t.net/addgene:157569 ; RRID:Addgene_157569)
