>Addgene plasmid #157569 | pD649-HAsp-IGDCC4-COMP5AP-AviTag-9xHis | depositor partial sequence | sequence record 304248 | insert (extracellular domain)
GAATTGCTGCTGCCTCAAGAGACAACCGTGGAACTGAGCTGTGGCGTGGGACCCCTGCAAGTGATTCTGG
GACCTGAACAGGCCGCCGTGCTGAATTGCTCTCTTGGAGCTGCTGCTGCAGGCCCTCCTACCAGAGTGAC
CTGGTCTAAGGATGGCGACACCCTGCTGGAACACGACCATCTGCATCTGCTGCCCAATGGCAGCCTGTGG
CTGTCTCAACCCCTGGCTCCTAATGGCTCCGATGAGTCTGTGCCTGAAGCCGTGGGAGTGATCGAGGGCA
ACTACAGCTGTCTGGCCCATGGACCTCTGGGAGTGCTGGCTTCTCAGACAGCCGTGGTTAAGCTGGCCAC
ACTGGCCGACTTTAGTCTGCACCCTGAGAGCCAGACCGTGGAAGAGAATGGCACCGCCAGATTCGAGTGC
CACATCGAGGGACTGCCCGCTCCTATCATCACCTGGGAGAAAGACCAAGTGACCCTGCCTGAGGAACCCC
GGCTGATCGTTCTGCCTAATGGCGTGCTGCAGATCCTGGACGTGCAAGAGTCTGACGCTGGCCCCTATAG
ATGCGTGGCCACCAATAGCGCCAGGCAGCACTTTTCTCAAGAGGCCCTGCTGAGCGTGGCCCACAGAGGA
TCTCTGGCCTCTACAAGAGGCCAGGACGTGGTCATTGTGGCTGCCCCTGAGAATACCACCGTGGTGTCTG
GCCAGTCCGTGGTCATGGAATGTGTGGCCTCTGCCGATCCTACACCTTTCGTGTCCTGGGTCCGACAGGA
CGGCAAGCCTATCAGCACCGATGTGATCGTGCTGGGCCGCACCAATCTGCTGATCGCCAATGCTCAGCCT
TGGCACTCTGGCGTGTACGTGTGCAGAGCCAACAAGCCCAGAACCAGAGACTTTGCCACAGCCGCCGCTG
AGCTGAGAGTTCTTGCTGCCCCAGCCATTACACAGGCCCCTGAAGCTCTGAGCAGAACCAGGGCTTCCAC
AGCCAGATTTGTGTGTAGAGCCAGCGGCGAGCCTCGGCCTGCTCTTAGATGGCTTCATAATGGCGCCCCT
CTGAGGCCCAACGGCAGAGTGAAAGTTCAAGGCGGAGGCGGCAGCCTGGTCATCACACAGATTGGACTGC
AGGACGCCGGCTACTACCAGTGCGTGGCCGAAAATTCTGCCGGCATGGCTTGTGCCGCTGCTTCTCTGGC
AGTGGTCGTTAGAGAAGGCCTGCCTAGCGCTCCCACAAGAGTGACAGCTACACCACTGAGCAGCTCTGCC
GTGCTGGTGGCTTGGGAAAGACCTGAGATGCACAGCGAGCAGATCATCGGCTTCAGCCTGCACTACCAGA
AAGCCAGAGGCATGGACAACGTGGAATACCAGTTCGCCGTGAACAACGACACCACCGAGCTGCAAGTGCG
CGACCTGGAACCTAACACCGACTACGAGTTCTACGTGGTGGCCTACAGTCAGCTGGGCGCCAGCAGAACA
TCTACCCCTGCTCTGGTGCACACCCTGGACGATGTTCCTTCTGCTGCTCCACAGCTGAGCCTGAGCAGCC
CCAATCCTAGCGATATCAGAGTGGCCTGGCTGCCTCTGCCTCCTTCTCTGTCTAATGGCCAGGTGGTCAA
GTACAAGATCGAGTACGGCCTGGGCAAAGAGGACCAGATCTTCTCCACAGAAGTGCGGGGCAACGAGACA
CAGCTGATGCTCAATAGCCTGCAGCCTAACAAGGTGTACAGAGTGCGGATCAGCGCCGGAACAGCCGCTG
GATTTGGAGCACCTTCTCAGTGGATGCACCACAGAACCCCTAGCATGCACAACCAGAGCCACGTGCCATT
TGCTCCCGCCGAACTGAAGGTGCAGGCCAAGATGGAAAGCCTGGTGGTGTCTTGGCAGCCTCCTCCACAT
CCTACACAGATCTCCGGCTACAAGCTGTATTGGAGAGAAGTGGGCGCCGAGGAAGAGGCCAACGGCGATA
GACTTCCTGGCGGAAGAGGCGATCAGGCCTGGGATGTTGGACCTGTGCGGCTGAAGAAAAAAGTGAAGCA
GTACGAGCTGACCCAGCTGGTGCCTGGCAGACTGTACGAAGTGAAGCTGGTGGCCTTCAACAAGCACGAG
GATGGCTATGCCGCCGTGTGGAAGGGCAAGACAGAAAAGGCTCCCGCTCCTGACATGCCCATCCAGAGAG
GACCTCCACTGCCTCCAGCTCATGTGCACGCCGAGAGCAATAGCAGCACCAGCATCTGGCTGCGGTGGAA
GAAGCCCGATTTCACCACCGTGAAGATCGTGAACTACACCGTGCGGTTCAGCCCCTGGGGACTGAGAAAT
GCCTCTCTGGTCACCTACTACACCAGCTCCGGCGAGGACATCCTGATCGGAGGACTGAAGCCCTTCACCA
AATACGAGTTTGCCGTGCAGTCCCACGGCGTGGACATGGATGGACCTTTTGGCAGCGTGGTGGAAAGAAG
CACCCTGCCAGACAGACCCAGCACACCTCCAAGCGACCTGAGACTGTCTCCCCTGACACCATCTACAGTG
CGGCTGCACTGGTGCCCTCCAACAGAGCCAAATGGCGAGATCGTGGAATATCTGATCCTGTACAGCAGCA
ACCACACACAGCCCGAGCACCAGTGGACCCTGCTTACCACACAGGGCAACATCTTCAGCGCCGAGGTTCA
CGGCCTGGAAAGCGATACCCGGTACTTCTTCAAGATGGGAGCCAGAACCGAAGTCGGCCCTGGACCTTTC
AGCAGACTCCAGGATGTGATCACCCTGCAAGAGAAGCTGAGCGACAGCCTGGACATGCACTCCGTGACA
